Addgene plasmid #70522: R777-E238 Hs.RASAL3-nostop
Purpose: Gateway ORF clone of codon optimized human RASAL3 [NM_022904.1] without stop codon (for C-terminal fusions)
Depositing lab: Dominic Esposito. Depositing organization: National Cancer Institute (NCI).
Backbone
  Vector backbone: pDonor-255
  Backbone size w/o insert (bp): 2693
  Vector type: Gateway Entry Clone
Growth in bacteria
  Bacterial resistance: Spectinomycin, 50 μg/mL
  Growth temperature: 37°C
  Growth strain: DH10B
  Copy number: High Copy
Gene/Insert
  Gene/Insert name: RASAL3 (alt name: NM_022904.1)
  Species: H. sapiens (human)
  Insert size (bp): 3033
  Entrez Gene: RASAL3
  Cloning method: Gateway Cloning
  Sequencing primers: 5′ M13F 23-mer (5'-CCCAGTCACGACGTTGTAAAACG); 3′ attLR 23-mer (5'-TAACATCAGAGATTTTGAGACAC)
Terms and licenses: Academic/Nonprofit Terms; Industry Terms: Not Available to Industry
Depositor comments: sequence codon optimized
How to cite: R777-E238 Hs.RASAL3-nostop was a gift from Dominic Esposito (Addgene plasmid # 70522 ; http://n2t.net/addgene:70522 ; RRID:Addgene_70522)
