[The description below was written by a language model from this plasmid's Addgene catalogue record and pLannotate feature annotations shown in this document.]
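Description:
R777-E238 Hs.RASAL3-nostop is a Gateway entry clone built on the pDonor-255 backbone (about 2.7 kb without insert; the full sequence record is 5,726 nt). It carries a codon-optimized open reading frame for human RASAL3, based on the NM_022904.1 reference. It is a bacterial propagation and cloning plasmid rather than an expression vector. It replicates from a high-copy ColE1/pUC-type origin and is selected with spectinomycin through an aadA (SmR) aminoglycoside adenylyltransferase gene. This gene lies downstream of a fragment of the class 1 integron Pc promoter and a short remnant of a gentamicin resistance gene. Small lacZα and lacI fragments are also annotated as backbone remnants. The rrnB T1 and T2 terminators lie in the backbone upstream of the cloning site, where such elements generally limit read-through transcription into the insert.

The 3,033 bp RASAL3 coding sequence is flanked by attL recombination sites. The feature table labels the upstream site as attL3 and the downstream site as a partial attL2, both automated calls on mutant attL sequences. No promoter, tag or reporter is annotated next to the ORF, so expression depends on the destination vector chosen. RASAL3 encodes a Ras GTPase-activating protein that negatively regulates RAS and downstream ERK signalling, and it has a described role in natural killer T cells in the liver. The stop codon has been omitted, so an LR Clonase reaction into a compatible destination vector places the ORF in frame with a C-terminal tag or fusion partner supplied by that vector. This makes the clone a modular source of RASAL3 for building C-terminally fused expression constructs.
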