Features (pLannotate 1.2.2; 11 found; start..end, strand, type, name):
     18..54      -  CDS            lacZα (fragment): LacZα fragment of β-galactosidase; lacZ fragment
     85..180     +  protein_bind   attL3: mutant version of attL; recombination site for the Gateway® LR reaction LR Clonase™
    186..3218    +  CDS            RASAL3: RASL3_HUMAN - Experimental evidence at protein level: Swiss-Prot protein existence level 1. Functions as a Ras GTPase-activating protein. Plays an important role in the expansion and functions of natural killer T (NKT) cells in the liver by negatively regulating RAS activity and the down- stream ERK signaling pathway. From Homo sapiens (Human).
   3223..3316    -  protein_bind   attL2 (fragment): mutant version of attL; recombination site for the Gateway® LR reaction LR Clonase™
   3431..3454    +  promoter       Pc promoter (fragment): intI1 (promoter lies within the coding sequence); class 1 integron promoter
   3630..3686    +  CDS            GmR (fragment): gentamycin acetyltransferase; aacC1; confers resistance to gentamycin
   3693..4484    +  CDS            SmR: aminoglycoside adenylyltransferase (Murphy, 1985); aadA; confers resistance to spectinomycin and streptomycin
   4577..5165    +  rep_origin     ori: high-copy-number ColE1/pMB1/pBR322/pUC origin of replication
   5348..5440    +  CDS            lacI (fragment): lac repressor; lacI; The lac repressor binds to the lac operator to inhibit transcription in E. coli. This inhibition can be relieved by adding lactose or isopropyl-β-D-thiogalactopyranoside (IPTG).
   5495..5522    -  terminator     rrnB T2 terminator: transcription terminator T2 from the E. coli rrnB gene
   5654..5697    +  terminator     rrnB T1 terminator: Escherichia coli rrnB; transcription terminator T1 from the E. coli rrnB gene
>Addgene plasmid #70522 | R777-E238 Hs.RASAL3-nostop | depositor full sequence | sequence record 125971 | Full Sequence
TTAACGCTAGCATGGATGTTTTCCCAGTCACGACGTTGTAAAACGACGGCCAGTCTTAAAATTCGAGCTC
GGTCCGAGGATCCGAAATAATGATTTTATTTTGACTGATAGTGACCTGTTCGTTGCAACAAATTGATAAG
CAATGCTTTTTTATAATGCCAACTTTGTACAAAAAAGTTGGCACCATGGATCCCCCGTCCCCCTCACGGA
CGTCCCAGACCCAACCTACCGCGACCTCCCCCCTTACTTCCTACCGCTGGCACACCGGTGGCGGGGGAGA
AAAGGCAGCAGGGGGGTTTAGATGGGGCCGCTTCGCCGGATGGGGCCGGGCCCTGTCGCACCAGGAGCCC
ATGGTGTCCACCCAACCCGCACCTCGCTCCATCTTCCGCCGGGTGCTGTCCGCGCCGCCTAAGGAGTCCC
GAACTTCGCGGCTGAGACTTTCAAAGGCCCTCTGGGGGCGACACAAGAACCCGCCACCCGAGCCGGACCC
TGAACCCGAACAGGAAGCCCCCGAACTTGAGCCTGAACCGGAACTCGAGCCACCCACCCCGCAAATCCCT
GAGGCTCCAACCCCGAACGTGCCGGTCTGGGATATTGGCGGATTCACACTGCTGGACGGAAAGCTGGTGC
TGCTGGGAGGAGAGGAAGAGGGACCGCGCAGACCCCGCGTGGGATCCGCCAGCTCGGAGGGGTCCATTCA
CGTGGCCATGGGAAACTTCCGGGATCCGGACCGGATGCCGGGAAAGACCGAGCCCGAAACTGCCGGCCCG
AACCAGGTCCACAACGTCCGGGGCCTTCTGAAGCGGTTGAAGGAGAAGAAGAAGGCCCGGCTGGAACCGC
GGGATGGCCCGCCGTCCGCCCTGGGTTCGCGGGAGAGCCTTGCCACCCTGAGCGAGCTCGACCTGGGCGC
CGAAAGGGACGTGCGGATCTGGCCTCTGCACCCGTCGCTGCTGGGCGAACCACACTGCTTCCAAGTCACC
TGGACCGGAGGCTCAAGATGCTTCTCGTGCCGCTCGGCTGCCGAACGGGACCGCTGGATCGAGGACCTGA
GGCGCCAGTTCCAGCCTACCCAGGACAACGTGGAGCGGGAGGAGACTTGGCTGTCTGTCTGGGTGCACGA
AGCCAAGGGCCTGCCGAGAGCCGCAGCCGGAGCTCCCGGCGTGCGCGCTGAACTGTGGCTTGACGGAGCC
TTGCTGGCTAGAACCGCTCCGCGGGCCGGACCTGGACAGCTGTTTTGGGCCGAGCGCTTCCATTTCGAAG
CCCTGCCGCCTGCCCGGCGCCTCTCGCTGAGACTCCGGGGCCTGGGGCCCGGAAGCGCCGTGCTGGGACG
CGTGGCGCTCGCACTGGAAGAACTCGACGCCCCTCGGGCGCCGGCCGCGGGCCTGGAGCGGTGGTTCCCC
CTCCTGGGTGCCCCGGCTGGCGCGGCCCTGAGAGCGCGCATCCGCGCGCGGCGCCTCCGCGTGCTGCCAT
CCGAACGGTACAAGGAGCTCGCCGAGTTCCTGACCTTCCACTACGCGCGGCTGTGCGGCGCCCTCGAGCC
AGCATTGCCGGCTCAGGCCAAGGAGGAACTGGCCGCAGCCATGGTCCGAGTGCTGAGGGCCACTGGAAGG
GCTCAGGCTCTTGTGACCGACCTGGGAACTGCCGAACTGGCGCGCTGTGGAGGAAGGGAAGCCCTGCTGT
TTCGCGAAAACACCCTGGCCACCAAGGCCATCGACGAGTACATGAAACTGGTGGCCCAGGATTACTTGCA
AGAGACTCTCGGACAGGTCGTGCGGCGCCTCTGTGCATCCACCGAGGACTGCGAGGTCGACCCATCCAAG
TGCCCGGCCTCAGAACTGCCGGAACATCAGGCCCGCCTGAGAAACTCGTGCGAAGAGGTGTTCGAAACCA
TCATCCATTCTTATGACTGGTTCCCTGCGGAGCTGGGAATTGTGTTTAGCTCATGGCGGGAGGCCTGTAA
AGAGAGGGGTTCCGAAGTGCTCGGTCCTAGACTTGTCTGTGCCAGCCTGTTCCTCCGGCTGCTCTGCCCG
GCGATCCTCGCGCCAAGCCTGTTCGGACTTGCTCCCGATCATCCCGCCCCGGGTCCTGCTAGGACCTTGA
CCCTCATTGCTAAGGTCATCCAAAACCTGGCCAATAGAGCCCCTTTCGGGGAAAAGGAAGCTTACATGGG
CTTCATGAACAGCTTCCTGGAGGAACACGGCCCTGCCATGCAGTGCTTCCTGGATCAAGTGGCCATGGTG
GACGTGGACGCCGCGCCGAGCGGTTACCAAGGCAGCGGGGATCTCGCCCTCCAACTGGCCGTGTTGCACG
CCCAGCTTTGCACCATTTTCGCTGAGCTGGACCAGACCACCAGGGACACCCTGGAGCCCTTGCCCACGAT
TCTGAGAGCGATTGAAGAGGGGCAGCCGGTGCTGGTGTCAGTGCCAATGCGCCTGCCGCTCCCACCCGCC
CAAGTGCATAGCTCTCTGTCCGCGGGAGAAAAGCCCGGATTCCTGGCTCCCCGCGATTTGCCTAAGCACA
CCCCGCTGATCAGCAAATCACAGTCCCTGCGCTCCGTGAGAAGATCAGAAAGCTGGGCTAGACCTCGGCC
TGACGAAGAAAGGCCACTGAGGCGGCCACGGCCCGTCCAGAGGACCCAATCCGTGCCAGTGCGCCGCCCT
GCCCGCCGGCGGCAGTCCGCAGGACCGTGGCCTCGGCCTAAGGGCTCGCTCTCCATGGGACCGGCCCCTA
GAGCCAGGCCTTGGACCAGGGACAGCGCCTCGCTCCCGCGGAAACCATCAGTGCCGTGGCAGAGACAAAT
GGACCAGCCACAGGACAGAAACCAGGCCCTGGGAACTCATCGGCCCGTGAACAAGCTGGCAGAATTGCAG
TGTGAAGTGGCCGCGCTGCGCGAAGAACAGAAGGTCCTGAGCCGCCTGGTGGAGTCCCTGTCGACCCAGA
TCAGGGCCCTCACTGAACAGCAGGAGCAGTTGCGGGGCCAGCTCCAAGACCTGGACTCCCGGCTGAGGGC
CGGTTCCTCCGAATTCGACTCGGAGCACAACCTGACCTCCAACGAAGGACACAGCCTGAAGAACCTCGAG
CACCGCCTGAACGAAATGGAGCGAACTCAAGCCCAGCTCAGGGATGCCGTGCAGAGCCTGCAGCTGTCCC
CTCGGACTCGGGGGAGCTGGTCACAGCCGCAGCCCCTGAAGGCCCCGTGCCTGAACGGGGATACTACTTC
AACTTTCTTGTACAAAGTTGGCATTATAGGAAAGCATTGCTTATCAATTTGTTGCAACGAACAGGTCACT
ATCAGTCAAAATAAAATCATTATTTGCATGCAAGCTTAGATCCTCTAGACCAGCCAGGACAGAAATGCCT
CGACTTCGCTGCTACCCAAGGTTGCCGGGTGACGCACACCGTGGAAACGGATGAAGGCACGAACCCAGTG
GACATAAGCCTGTTCGGTTCGTAAGCTGTAATGCAAGTAGCGTATGCGCTCACGCAACTGGTCCAGAACC
TTGACCGAACGCAGCGGTGGTAACGGCGCAGTGGCGGTTTTCATGGCTTGTTATGACTGTTTTTTTGGGG
TACAGTCTATGCCTCGGGCATCCAAGCAGCAAGCGCGTTACGCCGTGGGTCGATGTTTGATGTTATGGAG
CAGCAACGATGTTACGCAGCAGGGCAGTCGCCCTAAAACAAAGTTAAACATTATGAGGGAAGCGGTGATC
GCCGAAGTATCGACTCAACTATCAGAGGTAGTTGGCGTCATCGAGCGCCATCTCGAACCGACGTTGCTGG
CCGTACATTTGTACGGCTCCGCAGTGGATGGCGGCCTGAAGCCACACAGTGATATTGATTTGCTGGTTAC
GGTGACCGTAAGGCTTGATGAAACAACGCGGCGAGCTTTGATCAACGACCTTTTGGAAACTTCGGCTTCC
CCTGGAGAGAGCGAGATTCTCCGCGCTGTAGAAGTCACCATTGTTGTGCACGACGACATCATTCCGTGGC
GTTATCCAGCTAAGCGCGAACTGCAATTTGGAGAATGGCAGCGCAATGACATTCTTGCAGGTATCTTCGA
GCCAGCCACGATCGACATTGATCTGGCTATCTTGCTGACAAAAGCAAGAGAACATAGCGTTGCCTTGGTA
GGTCCAGCGGCGGAGGAACTCTTTGATCCGGTTCCTGAACAGGATCTATTTGAGGCGCTAAATGAAACCT
TAACGCTATGGAACTCGCCGCCCGACTGGGCTGGCGATGAGCGAAATGTAGTGCTTACGTTGTCCCGCAT
TTGGTACAGCGCAGTAACCGGCAAAATCGCGCCGAAGGATGTCGCTGCCGACTGGGCAATGGAGCGCCTG
CCGGCCCAGTATCAGCCCGTCATACTTGAAGCTAGACAGGCTTATCTTGGACAAGAAGAAGATCGCTTGG
CCTCGCGCGCAGATCAGTTGGAAGAATTTGTCCACTACGTGAAAGGCGAGATCACCAAGGTAGTCGGCAA
ATAACCCTCGAGCCACCCATGACCAAAATCCCTTAACGTGAGTTACGCGTCGTTCCACTGAGCGTCAGAC
CCCGTAGAAAAGATCAAAGGATCTTCTTGAGATCCTTTTTTTCTGCGCGTAATCTGCTGCTTGCAAACAA
AAAAACCACCGCTACCAGCGGTGGTTTGTTTGCCGGATCAAGAGCTACCAACTCTTTTTCCGAAGGTAAC
TGGCTTCAGCAGAGCGCAGATACCAAATACTGTCCTTCTAGTGTAGCCGTAGTTAGGCCACCACTTCAAG
AACTCTGTAGCACCGCCTACATACCTCGCTCTGCTAATCCTGTTACCAGTGGCTGCTGCCAGTGGCGATA
AGTCGTGTCTTACCGGGTTGGACTCAAGACGATAGTTACCGGATAAGGCGCAGCGGTCGGGCTGAACGGG
GGGTTCGTGCACACAGCCCAGCTTGGAGCGAACGACCTACACCGAACTGAGATACCTACAGCGTGAGCAT
TGAGAAAGCGCCACGCTTCCCGAAGGGAGAAAGGCGGACAGGTATCCGGTAAGCGGCAGGGTCGGAACAG
GAGAGCGCACGAGGGAGCTTCCAGGGGGAAACGCCTGGTATCTTTATAGTCCTGTCGGGTTTCGCCACCT
CTGACTTGAGCGTCGATTTTTGTGATGCTCGTCAGGGGGGCGGAGCCTATGGAAAAACGCCAGCAACGCG
GCCTTTTTACGGTTCCTGGCCTTTTGCTGGCCTTTTGCTCACATGTTCTTTCCTGCGTTATCCCCTGATT
CTGTGGATAACCGTATTACCGCCTTTGAGTGAGCTGATACCGCTCGCCGCAGCCGAACGACCGAGCGCAG
CGAGTCAGTGAGCGAGGAAGCGGAAGAGCGCCCAATACGCAAACCGCCTCTCCCCGCGCGTTGGCCGATT
CATTAATGCAGCTGGCACGACAGGTTTCCCGACTGGAAAGCGGGCAGTGAGCGCAACGCAATTAATACGC
GTACCGCTAGCCAGGAAGAGTTTGTAGAAACGCAAAAAGGCCATCCGTCAGGATGGCCTTCTGCTTAGTT
TGATGCCTGGCAGTTTATGGCGGGCGTCCTGCCCGCCACCCTCCGGGCCGTTGCTTCACAACGTTCAAAT
CCGCTCCCGGCGGATTTGTCCTACTCAGGAGAGCGTTCACCGACAAACAACAGATAAAACGAAAGGCCCA
GTCTTCCGACTGAGCCTTTCGTTTTATTTGATGCCTGGCAGTTCCCTACTCTCGCG
