>Addgene plasmid #70522 | R777-E238 Hs.RASAL3-nostop | addgene partial sequence | sequence record 130531 | pCR8_R1 5'-cgaaccgaacaggcttatgt-3'
CGGTGTGCGTCACCCGGCAACCTTGGGTAGCAGCGAAGTCGAGGCATTTCTGTCCTGGCTGGTCTAGAGG
ATCTAAGCTTGCATGCAAATAATGATTTTATTTTGACTGATAGTGACCTGTTCGTTGCAACAAATTGATA
AGCAATGCTTTCCTATAATGCCAACTTTGTACAAGAAAGTTGAAGTAGTATCCCCGTTCAGGCACGGGGC
CTTCAGGGGCTGCGGCTGTGACCAGCTCCCCCGAGTCCGAGGGGACAGCTGCAGGCTCTGCACGGCATCC
CTGAGCTGGGCTTGAGTTCGCTCCATTTCGTTCAGGCGGTGCTCGAGGTTCTTCAGGCTGTGTCCTTCGT
TGGAGGTCAGGTTGTGCTCCGAGTCGAATTCGGAGGAACCGGCCCTCAGCCGGGAGTCCAGGTCTTGGAG
CTGGCCCCGCAACTGCTCCTGCTGTTCAGTGAGGGCCCTGATCTGGGTCGACAGGGACTCCACCAGGCGG
CTCAGGACCTTCTGTTCTTCGCGCAGCGCGGCCACTTCACACTGCAATTCTGCCAGCTTGTTCACGGGCC
GATGAGTTCCCAGGGCCTGGTTTCTGTCCTGTGGCTGGTCCATTTGTCTCTGCCACGGCACTGATGGTTT
CCGCGGGAGCGAGGCGCTGTCCCTGGTCCAAGGCCTGGCTCTAGGGGCCGGTCCCATGGAGAGCGAGCCC
TTAGGCCGAGGCCACGGTCCTGCGGACTGCCGCCGGCGGGCAGGGCGGCGCACTGGCACGGATTGGGTCC
TCTGGACGGGCCGTGGCCGCCTCAGTGGCCTTTCTTCGTCAGGCCGAGGTCTAGCCCAGCTTTCTGATCT
TCTCACGGAGCGCA
